Addgene plasmid #125912: 98_pAAV-ProA29-CatCh-GFP-WPRE
Purpose: Targeting expression to neuronal and glial cell types in mice, non-human primates, and human retina
Depositing lab: Botond Roska. Depositing organization: Friedrich Miescher Institute for Biomedical Research. Publication: Targeting neuronal and glial cell types with synthetic promoter AAVs in mice, non-human primates and humans. Juttner J, Szabo A, Gross-Scherf B, Morikawa RK, Rompani SB, Hantz P, Szikra T, Esposti F, Cowan CS, Bharioke A, Patino-Alvarez CP, Keles O, Kusnyerik A, Azoulay T, Hartl D, Krebs AR, Schubeler D, Hajdu RI, Lukats A, Nemeth J, Nagy ZZ, Wu KC, Wu RH, Xiang L, Fang XL, Jin ZB, Goldblum D, Hasler PW, Scholl HPN, Krol J, Roska B. Nat Neurosci. 2019 Jul 8. pii: 10.1038/s41593-019-0431-2. doi: 10.1038/s41593-019-0431-2. PubMed 31285614.
Backbone
  Vector backbone: pAAV
  Vector type: AAV
Growth in bacteria
  Bacterial resistance: Ampicillin, 100 μg/mL
  Growth temperature: 37°C
  Growth strain: NEB Stable
  Copy number: High Copy
Gene/Insert
  Gene/Insert name: CatCh-GFP (alt name: ChR2(L132C)-EGFP)
  Species: Synthetic
  Promoter: ProA29
  Cloning method: Restriction Enzyme; 5′ cloning site Unknown (unknown if destroyed); 3′ cloning site Unknown (unknown if destroyed)
Terms and licenses: Academic/Nonprofit Terms; Industry Terms: Not Available to Industry
Depositor comments: Please visit https://www.biorxiv.org/content/early/2018/10/04/434720.full.pdf for BioRxiv preprint
How to cite: 98_pAAV-ProA29-CatCh-GFP-WPRE was a gift from Botond Roska (Addgene plasmid # 125912 ; http://n2t.net/addgene:125912 ; RRID:Addgene_125912)
