[The description below was written by a language model from this plasmid's Addgene catalogue record and pLannotate feature annotations shown in this document.]
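Description:
98_pAAV-ProA29-CatCh-GFP-WPRE is an adeno-associated virus transfer plasmid (7,707 nt) built on a pAAV backbone and intended for packaging a recombinant AAV genome that drives cell-type-targeted transgene expression in the retina. In bacteria it is maintained by a high-copy ColE1/pUC-type origin and selected with ampicillin through the β-lactamase gene under its own promoter. An f1 phage origin is also present, along with short remnants of pBR322 bom and rop sequences. The expression cassette is flanked by AAV2 inverted terminal repeats, the cis elements needed for replication and encapsidation of the vector genome. The annotation detects the 3′ ITR in full but only short fragments of the 5′ ITR, which may reflect incomplete sequencing or annotation of this repeat-rich region or a partial deletion.

The payload is CatCh-GFP, a fusion of the L132C variant of channelrhodopsin-2 (a blue-light-gated cation channel derived from Chlamydomonas reinhardtii) to EGFP, so that expressing cells can be both optically activated and visualised by green fluorescence. Expression is controlled by ProA29, a synthetic promoter. It is not annotated in the feature table, but it presumably lies in the roughly 2 kb unannotated stretch between the 5′ ITR fragments and the ChR2 coding sequence. Downstream, a WPRE enhances transcript stability and expression, and a human growth hormone polyadenylation signal terminates the transcript. The plasmid belongs to a collection of synthetic-promoter AAVs designed to target neuronal and glial cell types in mouse, non-human primate and human retina. The record does not state which cell type ProA29 targets.
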