Features (pLannotate 1.2.2; 15 found; start..end, strand, type, name):
     12..39      +  repeat_region  AAV2 ITR (fragment): inverted terminal repeat of adeno-associated virus serotype 2 inverted
     68..95      +  repeat_region  AAV2 ITR (fragment): inverted terminal repeat of adeno-associated virus serotype 2 inverted
   2157..3082    +  CDS            ChR2 (fragment): N-terminal fragment of channelrhodopsin-2 from the alga Chlamydomonas reinhardtii (Nagel et al., 2003) blue light-activated cation channel
   3087..3803    +  CDS            EGFP: EGFP is a basic (constitutively fluorescent) green fluorescent protein published in 1996, derived from Aequorea victoria. It is reported to be a rapidly-maturing weak dimer with moderate acid sensitivity.
   3810..3834    +  misc_feature   MCS (fragment): pBluescript multiple cloning site
   3834..4422    +  misc_feature   WPRE: woodchuck hepatitis virus posttranscriptional regulatory element
   4454..4930    +  polyA_signal   hGH poly(A) signal: human growth hormone polyadenylation signal
   4970..5110    +  repeat_region  AAV2 ITR: inverted terminal repeat of adeno-associated virus serotype 2 inverted
   5115..5166    -  misc_feature   bom (fragment): basis of mobility region from pBR322
   5185..5640    +  rep_origin     f1 ori (sequence partly withheld): f1 bacteriophage origin of replication; arrow indicates direction of (+) strand synthesis
   5641..5690    -  misc_feature   bom (fragment): basis of mobility region from pBR322
   5792..5827    -  CDS            rop (fragment): Rop protein, which maintains plasmids at low copy number; rop
   5922..6026    +  promoter       AmpR promoter: bla
   6027..6887    +  CDS            AmpR: β-lactamase; bla; confers resistance to ampicillin, carbenicillin, and related antibiotics
   7058..7646    +  rep_origin     ori: high-copy-number ColE1/pMB1/pBR322/pUC origin of replication
>Addgene plasmid #125912 | 98_pAAV-ProA29-CatCh-GFP-WPRE | addgene full sequence | sequence record 257148 | Addgene NGS Result
CCTGCAGGCAGCTGCGCGCTCGCTCGCTCACTGAGGCCGCCCGGGCGTCGGGCGACCTTTGGTCGCCCGG
CCTCAGTGAGCGAGCGAGCGCGCAGAGAGGGAGTGGCCAACTCCATCACTAGGGGTTCCTGCGGCCGCAC
GCGTCACACCCCACCACACTCCAAAGACGTGTGTGTGGAGAGCCTGGCTCCCAGAGCAGGGGGTGATCAG
AACTAAGGCTTTTAGGGGAAGTGATGAATCTCTGACTTCATTCATCAGTGGACTACAGATCCATTGATGG
GTACTGTCTTAGTTAGGGATTTTACTGCTGTGAACAGACACCATGACCAAGGCAAGTATTATAAGGACAA
TATTTAATTGGGGCTAGATTACAGGTTCCCAGGTTTAGTCCATTATCATCAAGGTGGAAGCAGGGCAGCA
TCCAGGCAGCCATGGTGCAGGAGGAGCTGAGAGTTCTACATCTTCATCTGAAGGCTGCTAGCGGTAGACT
GACTTCCAGGCAGCTAGGATGAGAGTCTTAAAGCCCACACCCACAGTGACACTCCTACTCCAACAGGGCC
ACACCTTCTAATAGTGCCCCTCCCTGGGCAGAGCATATACAAACCATCACAGGTACCTAATGTGATGGGC
TATGGGGAGGTGCCTGGGAAATGGAACCTAGTTGAAAGAGAATGTGACTTTGGGGGCATATCCTGGGAAC
TATTTCTTCCTTTCCCAACATGAGGTGGCTATATGCTTATATGCTGTTGTTGTTATGATGGTCAACCAAA
TGGCCAAACTAAACCTTTCCTCCTTTAAATAGTTTCTCTCCGGTGTTTTGCTACAGTAACAACGCCCCGA
TGCATGGACACTCGCCTACTTCCTGTACCCATGAGTTGGTTTCTATCTTCAGAGTTCCAGAGGTTACATG
CCTTGCAGAGCCATATCCCACTTAGTGGCAAAGCAAGAGGGGCTCCCAGGAAAGTCAGGTGGCATTTACC
CACCCTCCCCTCATGAGGGGCAACACCAGGATAGCATCCATTCACCCATAACAGAGGAATCCGACTGAGA
GAGGCGTGTCCTCCCATCCATTAAGATATCACGTCAAATTAGGCCTATTTTAGATTTTAGTTTAATTTAA
CTGATACATAACATAAAGTGATATATAGTTACATATGGATATACTGTGTGAGTTTCCATCAGGACCTCGC
TCTTTCCCCCTTCCGGAAGGTGCACAGCACGGGTGCTGTCCGCAGTTGTTTGCTGTGCAAGCATGCAGGG
CCTTCCTGTCTTCCTCACTGCTCAACGTTGCACATTTTTCCCTCCCCGCTATTTCAGTTTTTAGGGTTCA
TAACATGCTTGGGCTTTAAAGATGGCATTTCGATTCTGGACGTGAAGCAAAGGTTAGGTCTCCAAATGTT
CTTTGCACCCGGGGTCGGGGAAAGATACCAATAACATCCAGGACCCGCGACAGCAGCTTCCTTTACTGCG
CAGGCGCCATTTCAGCGGCGTCACCCCTCTCAGTGTGGGCGAATCCATTCCCAGGAAGAAGGGGCAAGGT
GCAGCGAATCCCAAACTCTTCGCGATGGTTAAAGCCATGCTCTGGCCAATCAGAAAGCCCCATTAATTCC
CGCCTCCGGCTGCATCCTGGTTGGGCTGCGTCTCCAGAGACGCTAGGCGGTGCCCAGCGGTGATTGACAG
CATCTAAAGCCATTGGCCAAGCTGAGAGCAGTTAAAGAGCAGAAACCTCTCCGCTTTGTTCCGCGAAGGG
AACCGGTTTTCCCCGCCTCCTTCTTCTATTGGGTGCCTGGGGTCTCCGAGCTTTTGAGAGCAACCAATCA
GGAGACAATATGGAGGGAGAAGGCGGGTTGATGATGGTTGCCAGGAGCCTGTTTGGCGCGACTCTTGGGA
CCAGAGGACTAGTGGTTGTGTCTCAACTCTTCTTTGGGCCGGGTCTAAGGCTGGACTTGGAACGGGTTCT
GCTCCGCCCCACCGGAACCTTTGCAGGCTGCCTGGGGCCTGAAGCCCTCCGTCCACCCAACCCTAGCACC
CGGGCCATCATCCATCCCTCCATCACGGCCTCAGGCCCTGGTGTCAGCTGTCCCCGAATCCTAACCCCCT
TTCAGCGTCCCCCACCCCCACGTCTCCGCTAGTACCTGGTTACTGGATCCGCCACCATGGATTATGGAGG
CGCCCTGAGTGCCGTTGGGCGCGAGCTGCTATTTGTAACGAACCCAGTAGTCGTCAATGGCTCTGTACTT
GTGCCTGAGGACCAGTGTTACTGCGCGGGCTGGATTGAGTCGCGTGGCACAAACGGTGCCCAAACGGCGT
CGAACGTGCTGCAATGGCTTGCTGCTGGCTTCTCCATCCTACTGCTTATGTTTTACGCCTACCAAACATG
GAAGTCAACCTGCGGCTGGGAGGAGATCTATGTGTGCGCTATCGAGATGGTCAAGGTGATTCTCGAGTTC
TTCTTCGAGTTTAAGAACCCGTCCATGCTGTATCTAGCCACAGGCCACCGCGTCCAGTGGTTGCGTTACG
CCGAGTGGCTTCTCACCTGCCCGGTCATTTGCATTCACCTGTCAAACCTGACGGGCTTGTCCAACGACTA
CAGCAGGCGCACCATGGGTCTGCTTGTGTCTGATATTGGCACAATTGTGTGGGGCGCCACTTCCGCCATG
GCCACCGGATACGTCAAGGTCATCTTCTTCTGCCTGGGTCTGTGTTATGGTGCTAACACGTTCTTTCACG
CTGCCAAGGCCTACATCGAGGGTTACCACACCGTGCCGAAGGGCCGGTGTCGCCAGGTGGTGACTGGCAT
GGCTTGGCTCTTCTTCGTATCATGGGGTATGTTCCCCATCCTGTTCATCCTCGGCCCCGAGGGCTTCGGC
GTCCTGAGCGTGTACGGCTCCACCGTCGGCCACACCATCATTGACCTGATGTCGAAGAACTGCTGGGGTC
TGCTCGGCCACTACCTGCGCGTGCTGATCCACGAGCATATCCTCATCCACGGCGACATTCGCAAGACCAC
CAAATTGAACATTGGTGGCACTGAGATTGAGGTCGAGACGCTGGTGGAGGACGAGGCCGAGGCTGGCGCG
GTACCCATGGTGAGCAAGGGCGAGGAGCTGTTCACCGGGGTGGTGCCCATCCTGGTCGAGCTGGACGGCG
ACGTAAACGGCCACAAGTTCAGCGTGTCCGGCGAGGGCGAGGGCGATGCCACCTACGGCAAGCTGACCCT
GAAGTTCATCTGCACCACCGGCAAGCTGCCCGTGCCCTGGCCCACCCTCGTGACCACCCTGACCTACGGC
GTGCAGTGCTTCAGCCGCTACCCCGACCACATGAAGCAGCACGACTTCTTCAAGTCCGCCATGCCCGAAG
GCTACGTCCAGGAGCGCACCATCTTCTTCAAGGACGACGGCAACTACAAGACCCGCGCCGAGGTGAAGTT
CGAGGGCGACACCCTGGTGAACCGCATCGAGCTGAAGGGCATCGACTTCAAGGAGGACGGCAACATCCTG
GGGCACAAGCTGGAGTACAACTACAACAGCCACAACGTCTATATCATGGCCGACAAGCAGAAGAACGGCA
TCAAGGTGAACTTCAAGATCCGCCACAACATCGAGGACGGCAGCGTGCAGCTCGCCGACCACTACCAGCA
GAACACCCCCATCGGCGACGGCCCCGTGCTGCTGCCCGACAACCACTACCTGAGCACCCAGTCCGCCCTG
AGCAAAGACCCCAACGAGAAGCGCGATCACATGGTCCTGCTGGAGTTCGTGACCGCCGCCGGGATCACTC
TCGGCATGGACGAGCTGTACAAGTGATAAGAATTCGATATCAAGCTTATCGATAATCAACCTCTGGATTA
CAAAATTTGTGAAAGATTGACTGGTATTCTTAACTATGTTGCTCCTTTTACGCTATGTGGATACGCTGCT
TTAATGCCTTTGTATCATGCTATTGCTTCCCGTATGGCTTTCATTTTCTCCTCCTTGTATAAATCCTGGT
TGCTGTCTCTTTATGAGGAGTTGTGGCCCGTTGTCAGGCAACGTGGCGTGGTGTGCACTGTGTTTGCTGA
CGCAACCCCCACTGGTTGGGGCATTGCCACCACCTGTCAGCTCCTTTCCGGGACTTTCGCTTTCCCCCTC
CCTATTGCCACGGCGGAACTCATCGCCGCCTGCCTTGCCCGCTGCTGGACAGGGGCTCGGCTGTTGGGCA
CTGACAATTCCGTGGTGTTGTCGGGGAAATCATCGTCCTTTCCTTGGCTGCTCGCCTATGTTGCCACCTG
GATTCTGCGCGGGACGTCCTTCTGCTACGTCCCTTCGGCCCTCAATCCAGCGGACCTTCCTTCCCGCGGC
CTGCTGCCGGCTCTGCGGCCTCTTCCGCGTCTTCGCCTTCGCCCTCAGACGAGTCGGATCTCCCTTTGGG
CCGCCTCCCCGCATCGATACCGAGCGCTGCTCGAGAGATCTACGGGTGGCATCCCTGTGACCCCTCCCCA
GTGCCTCTCCTGGCCCTGGAAGTTGCCACTCCAGTGCCCACCAGCCTTGTCCTAATAAAATTAAGTTGCA
TCATTTTGTCTGACTAGGTGTCCTTCTATAATATTATGGGGTGGAGGGGGGTGGTATGGAGCAAGGGGCA
AGTTGGGAAGACAACCTGTAGGGCCTGCGGGGTCTATTGGGAACCAAGCTGGAGTGCAGTGGCACAATCT
TGGCTCACTGCAATCTCCGCCTCCTGGGTTCAAGCGATTCTCCTGCCTCAGCCTCCCGAGTTGTTGGGAT
TCCAGGCATGCATGACCAGGCTCAGCTAATTTTTGTTTTTTTGGTAGAGACGGGGTTTCACCATATTGGC
CAGGCTGGTCTCCAACTCCTAATCTCAGGTGATCTACCCACCTTGGCCTCCCAAATTGCTGGGATTACAG
GCGTGAACCACTGCTCCCTTCCCTGTCCTTCTGATTTTGTAGGTAACCACGTGCGGACCGAGCGGCCGCA
GGAACCCCTAGTGATGGAGTTGGCCACTCCCTCTCTGCGCGCTCGCTCGCTCACTGAGGCCGGGCGACCA
AAGGTCGCCCGACGCCCGGGCTTTGCCCGGGCGGCCTCAGTGAGCGAGCGAGCGCGCAGCTGCCTGCAGG
GGCGCCTGATGCGGTATTTTCTCCTTACGCATCTGTGCGGTATTTCACACCGCATA
[95 nt withheld, positions 5167-5261]
T
[46 nt withheld, positions 5263-5308]
C
[141 nt withheld, positions 5310-5450]
CCTTTGACGTTGGAGTCCACGTTCTTT
[37 nt withheld, positions 5478-5514]
ACTCTATCTCGGGCTATTCTTTTGATTTATAAGGGATTTTGCCGATTTCGGTCTATTGGTTAAAAAATGA
GCTGATTTAACAAAAATTTAACGCGAATTTTAACAAAATATTAACGTTTACAATTTTATGGTGCACTCTC
AGTACAATCTGCTCTGATGCCGCATAGTTAAGCCAGCCCCGACACCCGCCAACACCCGCTGACGCGCCCT
GACGGGCTTGTCTGCTCCCGGCATCCGCTTACAGACAAGCTGTGACCGTCTCCGGGAGCTGCATGTGTCA
GAGGTTTTCACCGTCATCACCGAAACGCGCGAGACGAAAGGGCCTCGTGATACGCCTATTTTTATAGGTT
AATGTCATGATAATAATGGTTTCTTAGACGTCAGGTGGCACTTTTCGGGGAAATGTGCGCGGAACCCCTA
TTTGTTTATTTTTCTAAATACATTCAAATATGTATCCGCTCATGAGACAATAACCCTGATAAATGCTTCA
ATAATATTGAAAAAGGAAGAGTATGAGTATTCAACATTTCCGTGTCGCCCTTATTCCCTTTTTTGCGGCA
TTTTGCCTTCCTGTTTTTGCTCACCCAGAAACGCTGGTGAAAGTAAAAGATGCTGAAGATCAGTTGGGTG
CACGAGTGGGTTACATCGAACTGGATCTCAACAGCGGTAAGATCCTTGAGAGTTTTCGCCCCGAAGAACG
TTTTCCAATGATGAGCACTTTTAAAGTTCTGCTATGTGGCGCGGTATTATCCCGTATTGACGCCGGGCAA
GAGCAACTCGGTCGCCGCATACACTATTCTCAGAATGACTTGGTTGAGTACTCACCAGTCACAGAAAAGC
ATCTTACGGATGGCATGACAGTAAGAGAATTATGCAGTGCTGCCATAACCATGAGTGATAACACTGCGGC
CAACTTACTTCTGACAACGATCGGAGGACCGAAGGAGCTAACCGCTTTTTTGCACAACATGGGGGATCAT
GTAACTCGCCTTGATCGTTGGGAACCGGAGCTGAATGAAGCCATACCAAACGACGAGCGTGACACCACGA
TGCCTGTAGCAATGGCAACAACGTTGCGCAAACTATTAACTGGCGAACTACTTACTCTAGCTTCCCGGCA
ACAATTAATAGACTGGATGGAGGCGGATAAAGTTGCAGGACCACTTCTGCGCTCGGCCCTTCCGGCTGGC
TGGTTTATTGCTGATAAATCTGGAGCCGGTGAGCGTGGGTCTCGCGGTATCATTGCAGCACTGGGGCCAG
ATGGTAAGCCCTCCCGTATCGTAGTTATCTACACGACGGGGAGTCAGGCAACTATGGATGAACGAAATAG
ACAGATCGCTGAGATAGGTGCCTCACTGATTAAGCATTGGTAACTGTCAGACCAAGTTTACTCATATATA
CTTTAGATTGATTTAAAACTTCATTTTTAATTTAAAAGGATCTAGGTGAAGATCCTTTTTGATAATCTCA
TGACCAAAATCCCTTAACGTGAGTTTTCGTTCCACTGAGCGTCAGACCCCGTAGAAAAGATCAAAGGATC
TTCTTGAGATCCTTTTTTTCTGCGCGTAATCTGCTGCTTGCAAACAAAAAAACCACCGCTACCAGCGGTG
GTTTGTTTGCCGGATCAAGAGCTACCAACTCTTTTTCCGAAGGTAACTGGCTTCAGCAGAGCGCAGATAC
CAAATACTGTTCTTCTAGTGTAGCCGTAGTTAGGCCACCACTTCAAGAACTCTGTAGCACCGCCTACATA
CCTCGCTCTGCTAATCCTGTTACCAGTGGCTGCTGCCAGTGGCGATAAGTCGTGTCTTACCGGGTTGGAC
TCAAGACGATAGTTACCGGATAAGGCGCAGCGGTCGGGCTGAACGGGGGGTTCGTGCACACAGCCCAGCT
TGGAGCGAACGACCTACACCGAACTGAGATACCTACAGCGTGAGCTATGAGAAAGCGCCACGCTTCCCGA
AGGGAGAAAGGCGGACAGGTATCCGGTAAGCGGCAGGGTCGGAACAGGAGAGCGCACGAGGGAGCTTCCA
GGGGGAAACGCCTGGTATCTTTATAGTCCTGTCGGGTTTCGCCACCTCTGACTTGAGCGTCGATTTTTGT
GATGCTCGTCAGGGGGGCGGAGCCTATGGAAAAACGCCAGCAACGCGGCCTTTTTACGGTTCCTGGCCTT
TTGCTGGCCTTTTGCTCACATGT
